>Addgene plasmid #142830 | TFORF1698 | addgene full sequence | sequence record 396026 | Addgene NGS Result
TTAATGTAGTCTTATGCAATACTCTTGTAGTCTTGCAACATGGTAACGATGAGTTAGCAACATGCCTTAC
AAGGAGAGAAAAAGCACCGTGCATGCCGATTGGTGGAAGTAAGGTGGTACGATCGTGCCTTATTAGGAAG
GCAACAGACGGGTCTGACATGGATTGGACGAACCACTGAATTGCCGCATTGCAGAGATATTGTATTTAAG
TGCCTAGCTCGATACATAAACGGGTCTCTCTGGTTAGACCAGATCTGAGCCTGGGAGCTCTCTGGCTAAC
TAGGGAACCCACTGCTTAAGCCTCAATAAAGCTTGCCTTGAGTGCTTCAAGTAGTGTGTGCCCGTCTGTT
GTGTGACTCTGGTAACTAGAGATCCCTCAGACCCTTTTAGTCAGTGTGGAAAATCTCTAGCAGTGGCGCC
CGAACAGGGACTTGAAAGCGAAAGGGAAACCAGAGGAGCTCTCTCGACGCAGGACTCGGCTTGCTGAAGC
GCGCACGGCAAGAGGCGAGGGGCGGCGACTGGTGAGTACGCCAAAAATTTTGACTAGCGGAGGCTAGAAG
GAGAGAGATGGGTGCGAGAGCGTCAGTATTAAGCGGGGGAGAATTAGATCGCGATGGGAAAAAATTCGGT
TAAGGCCAGGGGGAAAGAAAAAATATAAATTAAAACATATAGTATGGGCAAGCAGGGAGCTAGAACGATT
CGCAGTTAATCCTGGCCTGTTAGAAACATCAGAAGGCTGTAGACAAATACTGGGACAGCTACAACCATCC
CTTCAGACAGGATCAGAAGAACTTAGATCATTATATAATACAGTAGCAACCCTCTATTGTGTGCATCAAA
GGATAGAGATAAAAGACACCAAGGAAGCTTTAGACAAGATAGAGGAAGAGCAAAACAAAAGTAAGACCAC
CGCACAGCAAGCGGCCGCTGATCTTCAGACCTGGAGGAGGAGATATGAGGGACAATTGGAGAAGTGAATT
ATATAAATATAAAGTAGTAAAAATTGAACCATTAGGAGTAGCACCCACCAAGGCAAAGAGAAGAGTGGTG
CAGAGAGAAAAAAGAGCAGTGGGAATAGGAGCTTTGTTCCTTGGGTTCTTGGGAGCAGCAGGAAGCACTA
TGGGCGCAGCGTCAATGACGCTGACGGTACAGGCCAGACAATTATTGTCTGGTATAGTGCAGCAGCAGAA
CAATTTGCTGAGGGCTATTGAGGCGCAACAGCATCTGTTGCAACTCACAGTCTGGGGCATCAAGCAGCTC
CAGGCAAGAATCCTGGCTGTGGAAAGATACCTAAAGGATCAACAGCTCCTGGGGATTTGGGGTTGCTCTG
GAAAACTCATTTGCACCACTGCTGTGCCTTGGAATGCTAGTTGGAGTAATAAATCTCTGGAACAGATTTG
GAATCACACGACCTGGATGGAGTGGGACAGAGAAATTAACAATTACACAAGCTTAATACACTCCTTAATT
GAAGAATCGCAAAACCAGCAAGAAAAGAATGAACAAGAATTATTGGAATTAGATAAATGGGCAAGTTTGT
GGAATTGGTTTAACATAACAAATTGGCTGTGGTATATAAAATTATTCATAATGATAGTAGGAGGCTTGGT
AGGTTTAAGAATAGTTTTTGCTGTACTTTCTATAGTGAATAGAGTTAGGCAGGGATATTCACCATTATCG
TTTCAGACCCACCTCCCAACCCCGAGGGGACCCATGCATTGCATCTCAATTAGTCAGCAACCAGGTGTGG
AAAGTCCCCAGGCTCCCCAGCAGGCAGAAGTATGCAAAGCATGCGTCTCAATTAGTCAGCAACCATAGTC
CCGCCCCTAACTCCGCCCATCCCGCCCCTAACTCCGCCCAGTTCCGCCCATTCTCCGCCCCATGGCTGAC
TAATTTTTTTTATTTATGCAGAGGCCGAGGCCGCCTCGGCCTCTGAGCTATTCCAGAAGTAGTGAGGAGG
CTTTTTTGGAGGCCTAGGCTTTTGCAAAAAGCTTTCTAGAGGTACCACCGGAGCTTACCATGACCGAGTA
CAAGCCCACGGTGCGCCTCGCCACCCGCGACGACGTCCCCAGGGCCGTACGCACCCTCGCCGCCGCGTTC
GCCGACTACCCCGCCACGCGCCACACCGTCGATCCGGACCGCCACATCGAGCGGGTCACCGAGCTGCAAG
AACTCTTCCTCACGCGCGTCGGGCTCGACATCGGCAAGGTGTGGGTCGCGGACGACGGCGCCGCCGTGGC
GGTCTGGACCACGCCGGAGAGCGTCGAAGCGGGGGCGGTGTTCGCCGAGATCGGCCCGCGCATGGCCGAG
TTGAGCGGTTCCCGGCTGGCCGCGCAGCAACAGATGGAAGGCCTCCTGGCGCCGCACCGGCCCAAGGAGC
CCGCGTGGTTCCTGGCCACCGTCGGCGTCTCGCCCGACCACCAGGGCAAGGGTCTGGGCAGCGCCGTCGT
GCTCCCCGGAGTGGAGGCGGCCGAGCGCGCCGGGGTGCCCGCCTTCCTGGAGACCTCCGCGCCCCGCAAC
CTCCCCTTCTACGAGCGGCTCGGCTTCACCGTCACCGCCGACGTCGAGGTGCCCGAAGGACCGCGCACCT
GGTGCATGACCCGCAAGCCCGGTGCCAGTTAACGAATTCTAGATCTTGAGACAAATGGCAGTATTCATCC
ACAATTTTAAAAGAAAAGGGGGGATTGGGGGGTACAGTGCAGGGGAAAGAATAGTAGACATAATAGCAAC
AGACATACAAACTAAAGAATTACAAAAACAAATTACAAAAATTCAAAATTTTCGGGTTTATTACAGGGAC
AGCAGAGATCCACTTTGGCGCCGGCTCGAGGCCTGCAGGTGCAAAGATGGATAAAGTTTTAAACAGAGAG
GAATCTTTGCAGCTAATGGACCTTCTAGGTCTTGAAAGGAGTGGGAATTGGCTCCGGTGCCCGTCAGTGG
GCAGAGCGCACATCGCCCACAGTCCCCGAGAAGTTGGGGGGAGGGGTCGGCAATTGAACCGGTGCCTAGA
GAAGGTGGCGCGGGGTAAACTGGGAAAGTGATGTCGTGTACTGGCTCCGCCTTTTTCCCGAGGGTGGGGG
AGAACCGTATATAAGTGCAGTAGTCGCCGTGAACGTTCTTTTTCGCAACGGGTTTGCCGCCAGAACACAG
GTAAGTGCCGTGTGTGGTTCCCGCGGGCCTGGCCTCTTTACGGGTTATGGCCCTTGCGTGCCTTGAATTA
CTTCCACCTGGCTGCAGTACGTGATTCTTGATCCCGAGCTTCGGGTTGGAAGTGGGTGGGAGAGTTCGAG
GCCTTGCGCTTAAGGAGCCCCTTCGCCTCGTGCTTGAGTTGAGGCCTGGCCTGGGCGCTGGGGCCGCCGC
GTGCGAATCTGGTGGCACCTTCGCGCCTGTCTCGCTGCTTTCGATAAGTCTCTAGCCATTTAAAATTTTT
GATGACCTGCTGCGACGCTTTTTTTCTGGCAAGATAGTCTTGTAAATGCGGGCCAAGATCTGCACACTGG
TATTTCGGTTTTTGGGGCCGCGGGCGGCGACGGGGCCCGTGCGTCCCAGCGCACATGTTCGGCGAGGCGG
GGCCTGCGAGCGCGGCCACCGAGAATCGGACGGGGGTAGTCTCAAGCTGGCCGGCCTGCTCTGGTGCCTG
GCCTCGCGCCGCCGTGTATCGCCCCGCCCTGGGCGGCAAGGCTGGCCCGGTCGGCACCAGTTGCGTGAGC
GGAAAGATGGCCGCTTCCCGGCCCTGCTGCAGGGAGCTCAAAATGGAGGACGCGGCGCTCGGGAGAGCGG
GCGGGTGAGTCACCCACACAAAGGAAAAGGGCCTTTCCGTCCTCAGCCGTCGCTTCATGTGACTCCACGG
AGTACCGGGCGCCGTCCAGGCACCTCGATTAGTTCTCGAGCTTTTGGAGTACGTCGTCTTTAGGTTGGGG
GGAGGGGTTTTATGCGATGGAGTTTCCCCACACTGAGTGGGTGGAGACTGAAGTTAGGCCAGCTTGGCAC
TTGATGTAATTCTCCTTGGAATTTGCCCTTTTTGAGTTTGGATCTTGGTTCATTCTCAAGCCTCAGACAG
TGGTTCAAAGTTTTTTTCTTCCATTTCAGGTGTCGTGAGGCTAGCACCGCCACCATGAATCCTTCTCCAT
CAAAAATAAGGATTAATTTAGAAGATAATGTACAATATGTGTCCATGAGAAAAGCTCTAAAAGTGAAGAG
ACCTCGTTTTGATGTATCGCTGGTTTATTTAACTCGAAAATTTATGGATCTTGTCAGATCTGCTCCCGGG
GGTATTCTTGACTTAAACAAGGTTGCAACGAAACTGGGAGTCCGAAAGCGGAGAGTGTATGACATCACCA
ATGTCTTAGATGGAATCGACCTCGTTGAAAAGAAATCCAAGAACCATATTAGATGGATAGGATCTGATCT
TAGCAATTTTGGAGCAGTTCCCCAACAAAAGAAGCTACAGGAGGAACTTTCTGACTTATCAGCAATGGAA
GATGCTTTGGATGAGTTAATTAAGGATTGTGCTCAGCAGCTGTTTGAGTTAACAGATGACAAAGAAAATG
AAAGACTAGCATATGTGACCTATCAAGACATTCATAGCATTCAGGCCTTCCATGAACAGATCGTCATTGC
AGTTAAAGCTCCAGCAGAAACCAGATTGGATGTTCCAGCTCCCAGAGAAGACTCTATCACAGTGCACATA
AGGAGCACCAACGGACCTATCGATGTCTATTTGTGTGAAGTGGAGCAGGGTCAGACCAGTAACAAAAGGT
CTGAAGGTGTCGGGACCTCTTCATCTGAGAGCACTCATCCAGAAGGCCCTGAGGAAGAAGAAAATCCTCA
GCAAAGTGAAGAATTGCTTGAAGTAAGCAACTAGTAATGAACTAGTCCGTAACTTGAAAGTATTTCGATT
TCTTGGCTTTATATATCTTGTGGAAAGGACGAATTTATGAGGCCACGCTACATTGTACGCGTTAAGTCGA
CAATCAACCTCTGGATTACAAAATTTGTGAAAGATTGACTGGTATTCTTAACTATGTTGCTCCTTTTACG
CTATGTGGATACGCTGCTTTAATGCCTTTGTATCATGCTATTGCTTCCCGTATGGCTTTCATTTTCTCCT
CCTTGTATAAATCCTGGTTGCTGTCTCTTTATGAGGAGTTGTGGCCCGTTGTCAGGCAACGTGGCGTGGT
GTGCACTGTGTTTGCTGACGCAACCCCCACTGGTTGGGGCATTGCCACCACCTGTCAGCTCCTTTCCGGG
ACTTTCGCTTTCCCCCTCCCTATTGCCACGGCGGAACTCATCGCCGCCTGCCTTGCCCGCTGCTGGACAG
GGGCTCGGCTGTTGGGCACTGACAATTCCGTGGTGTTGTCGGGGAAATCATCGTCCTTTCCTTGGCTGCT
CGCCTGTGTTGCCACCTGGATTCTGCGCGGGACGTCCTTCTGCTACGTCCCTTCGGCCCTCAATCCAGCG
GACCTTCCTTCCCGCGGCCTGCTGCCGGCTCTGCGGCCTCTTCCGCGTCTTCGCCTTCGCCCTCAGACGA
GTCGGATCTCCCTTTGGGCCGCCTCCCCGCGTCGACTTTAAGACCAATGACTTACAAGGCAGCTGTAGAT
CTTAGCCACTTTTTAAAAGAAAAGGGGGGACTGGAAGGGCTAATTCACTCCCAACGAAGACAAGATCTGC
TTTTTGCTTGTACTGGGTCTCTCTGGTTAGACCAGATCTGAGCCTGGGAGCTCTCTGGCTAACTAGGGAA
CCCACTGCTTAAGCCTCAATAAAGCTTGCCTTGAGTGCTTCAAGTAGTGTGTGCCCGTCTGTTGTGTGAC
TCTGGTAACTAGAGATCCCTCAGACCCTTTTAGTCAGTGTGGAAAATCTCTAGCAGTACGTATAGTAGTT
CATGTCATCTTATTATTCAGTATTTATAACTTGCAAAGAAATGAATATCAGAGAGTGAGAGGAACTTGTT
TATTGCAGCTTATAATGGTTACAAATAAAGCAATAGCATCACAAATTTCACAAATAAAGCATTTTTTTCA
CTGCATTCTAGTTGTGGTTTGTCCAAACTCATCAATGTATCTTATCATGTCTGGCTCTAGCTATCCCGCC
CCTAACTCCGCCCATCCCGCCCCTAACTCCGCCCAGTTCCGCCCATTCTCCGCCCCATGGCTGACTAATT
TTTTTTATTTATGCAGAGGCCGAGGCCGCCTCGGCCTCTGAGCTATTCCAGAAGTAGTGAGGAGGCTTTT
TTGGAGGCCTAGGGACGTACCCAATTCGCCCTATAGTGAGTCGTATTACGCGCGCTCACTGGCCGTCGTT
TTACAACGTCGTGACTGGGAAAACCCTGGCGTTACCCAACTTAATCGCCTTGCAGCACATCCCCCTTTCG
CCAGCTGGCGTAATAGCGAAGAGGCCCGCACCGATCGCCCTTCCCAACAGTTGCGCAGCCTGAATGGCGA
ATGGG
[124 nt withheld, positions 6446-6569]
C
[91 nt withheld, positions 6571-6661]
A
[49 nt withheld, positions 6663-6711]
CCTTTGACGTTGGAGTCCACGTTCTTT
[37 nt withheld, positions 6739-6775]
ACCCTATCTCGGTCTATTCTTTTGATTTATAAGGGATTTTGCCGATTTCGGCCTATTGGTTAAAAAATGA
GCTGATTTAACAAAAATTTAACGCGAATTTTAACAAAATATTAACGCTTACAATTTAGGTGGCACTTTTC
GGGGAAATGTGCGCGGAACCCCTATTTGTTTATTTTTCTAAATACATTCAAATATGTATCCGCTCATGAG
ACAATAACCCTGATAAATGCTTCAATAATATTGAAAAAGGAAGAGTATGAGTATTCAACATTTCCGTGTC
GCCCTTATTCCCTTTTTTGCGGCATTTTGCCTTCCTGTTTTTGCTCACCCAGAAACGCTGGTGAAAGTAA
AAGATGCTGAAGATCAGTTGGGTGCACGAGTGGGTTACATCGAACTGGATCTCAACAGCGGTAAGATCCT
TGAGAGTTTTCGCCCCGAAGAACGTTTTCCAATGATGAGCACTTTTAAAGTTCTGCTATGTGGCGCGGTA
TTATCCCGTATTGACGCCGGGCAAGAGCAACTCGGTCGCCGCATACACTATTCTCAGAATGACTTGGTTG
AGTACTCACCAGTCACAGAAAAGCATCTTACGGATGGCATGACAGTAAGAGAATTATGCAGTGCTGCCAT
AACCATGAGTGATAACACTGCGGCCAACTTACTTCTGACAACGATCGGAGGACCGAAGGAGCTAACCGCT
TTTTTGCACAACATGGGGGATCATGTAACTCGCCTTGATCGTTGGGAACCGGAGCTGAATGAAGCCATAC
CAAACGACGAGCGTGACACCACGATGCCTGTAGCAATGGCAACAACGTTGCGCAAACTATTAACTGGCGA
ACTACTTACTCTAGCTTCCCGGCAACAATTAATAGACTGGATGGAGGCGGATAAAGTTGCAGGACCACTT
CTGCGCTCGGCCCTTCCGGCTGGCTGGTTTATTGCTGATAAATCTGGAGCCGGTGAGCGTGGGTCTCGCG
GTATCATTGCAGCACTGGGGCCAGATGGTAAGCCCTCCCGTATCGTAGTTATCTACACGACGGGGAGTCA
GGCAACTATGGATGAACGAAATAGACAGATCGCTGAGATAGGTGCCTCACTGATTAAGCATTGGTAACTG
TCAGACCAAGTTTACTCATATATACTTTAGATTGATTTAAAACTTCATTTTTAATTTAAAAGGATCTAGG
TGAAGATCCTTTTTGATAATCTCATGACCAAAATCCCTTAACGTGAGTTTTCGTTCCACTGAGCGTCAGA
CCCCGTAGAAAAGATCAAAGGATCTTCTTGAGATCCTTTTTTTCTGCGCGTAATCTGCTGCTTGCAAACA
AAAAAACCACCGCTACCAGCGGTGGTTTGTTTGCCGGATCAAGAGCTACCAACTCTTTTTCCGAAGGTAA
CTGGCTTCAGCAGAGCGCAGATACCAAATACTGTTCTTCTAGTGTAGCCGTAGTTAGGCCACCACTTCAA
GAACTCTGTAGCACCGCCTACATACCTCGCTCTGCTAATCCTGTTACCAGTGGCTGCTGCCAGTGGCGAT
AAGTCGTGTCTTACCGGGTTGGACTCAAGACGATAGTTACCGGATAAGGCGCAGCGGTCGGGCTGAACGG
GGGGTTCGTGCACACAGCCCAGCTTGGAGCGAACGACCTACACCGAACTGAGATACCTACAGCGTGAGCT
ATGAGAAAGCGCCACGCTTCCCGAAGGGAGAAAGGCGGACAGGTATCCGGTAAGCGGCAGGGTCGGAACA
GGAGAGCGCACGAGGGAGCTTCCAGGGGGAAACGCCTGGTATCTTTATAGTCCTGTCGGGTTTCGCCACC
TCTGACTTGAGCGTCGATTTTTGTGATGCTCGTCAGGGGGGCGGAGCCTATGGAAAAACGCCAGCAACGC
GGCCTTTTTACGGTTCCTGGCCTTTTGCTGGCCTTTTGCTCACATGTTCTTTCCTGCGTTATCCCCTGAT
TCTGTGGATAACCGTATTACCGCCTTTGAGTGAGCTGATACCGCTCGCCGCAGCCGAACGACCGAGCGCA
GCGAGTCAGTGAGCGAGGAAGCGGAAGAGCGCCCAATACGCAAACCGCCTCTCCCCGCGCGTTGGCCGAT
TCATTAATGCAGCTGGCACGACAGGTTTCCCGACTGGAAAGCGGGCAGTGAGCGCAACGCAATTAATGTG
AGTTAGCTCACTCATTAGGCACCCCAGGCTTTACACTTTATGCTTCCGGCTCGTATGTTGTGTGGAATTG
TGAGCGGATAACAATTTCACACAGGAAACAGCTATGACCATGATTACGCCAAGCGCGCAATTAACCCTCA
CTAAAGGGAACAAAAGCTGGAGCTGCAAGC
Features (pLannotate 1.2.2; 31 found; start..end, strand, type, name):
      5..231     +  promoter       RSV promoter: Rous sarcoma virus enhancer/promoter
    232..412     +  LTR            5' LTR (truncated): truncated 5' long terminal repeat (LTR) from HIV-1
    459..584     +  misc_feature   HIV-1 Ψ: packaging signal of human immunodeficiency virus type 1
    568..931     +  CDS            HIV-1 gag (fragment): gag protein from human immunodeficiency virus 1; gag
   1077..1310    +  misc_feature   RRE: The Rev response element (RRE) of HIV-1 allows for Rev-dependent mRNA export from the nucleus to the cytoplasm.
   1687..1713    +  CDS            Rev (fragment): human immunodeficiency virus 1 (HIV-1) Rev protein; rev; enhances nuclear export of unspliced and incompletely spliced viral mRNAs
   1720..1743    +  promoter       SV40 promoter (fragment): SV40 early promoter
   1744..1815    +  promoter       SV40 promoter (fragment): SV40 enhancer and early promoter
   1839..1974    +  rep_origin     SV40 ori: SV40 origin of replication
   2020..2616    +  CDS            PuroR (fragment): puromycin N-acetyltransferase; pac from Streptomyces; confers resistance to puromycin
   2665..2782    +  misc_feature   cPPT/CTS: central polypurine tract and central termination sequence of HIV-1
   2847..2913    +  CDS            small t antigen (fragment): SV40 (simian virus 40) small t antigen
   2920..4098    +  promoter       EF-1α promoter: strong constitutive promoter for human elongation factor EF-1α
   4127..4861    +  CDS            E2F6 (fragment): E2F6_HUMAN - Experimental evidence at protein level: Swiss-Prot protein existence level 1. Inhibitor of E2F-dependent transcription (PubMed:9689056, PubMed:9704927, PubMed:9501179). Binds DNA cooperatively with DP proteins through the E2 recognition site, 5'-TTTC[CG]CGC-3' (PubMed:9501179). Has a preference for the 5'-TTTCCCGC-3' E2F recognition site (PubMed:9501179). E2F6 lacks the transcriptional activation and pocket protein binding domains (PubMed:9704927, PubMed:9501179). Appears to regulate a subset of E2F-dependent genes whose products are required for entry into the cell cycle but not
   4877..4930    +  promoter       U6 promoter (fragment): RNA polymerase III promoter for human U6 snRNA
   4972..5560    +  misc_feature   WPRE: woodchuck hepatitis virus posttranscriptional regulatory element
   5611..5630    +  misc_feature   cPPT/CTS (fragment): central polypurine tract and central termination sequence of HIV-1
   5632..5865    +  LTR            3' LTR (ΔU3): self-inactivating 3' long terminal repeat (LTR) from HIV-1
   5943..6064    +  polyA_signal   SV40 poly(A) signal: SV40 polyadenylation signal
   6104..6239    +  rep_origin     SV40 ori: SV40 origin of replication
   6260..6278    -  promoter       T7 promoter: promoter for bacteriophage T7 RNA polymerase
   6286..6441    +  CDS            lacZα (fragment): LacZα fragment of β-galactosidase; lacZ fragment
   6446..6874    +  rep_origin     f1 ori (sequence partly withheld): f1 bacteriophage origin of replication; arrow indicates direction of (+) strand synthesis
   6927..7031    +  promoter       AmpR promoter: bla
   7032..7892    +  CDS            AmpR: β-lactamase; bla; confers resistance to ampicillin, carbenicillin, and related antibiotics
   8063..8651    +  rep_origin     ori: high-copy-number ColE1/pMB1/pBR322/pUC origin of replication
   8834..8926    +  CDS            lacI (fragment): lac repressor; lacI; The lac repressor binds to the lac operator to inhibit transcription in E. coli. This inhibition can be relieved by adding lactose or isopropyl-β-D-thiogalactopyranoside (IPTG).
   8939..8960    +  protein_bind   CAP binding site: CAP binding activates transcription in the presence of cAMP. E. coli catabolite activator protein
   8975..9005    +  promoter       lac promoter: promoter for the E. coli lac operon
   9013..9029    +  protein_bind   lac operator: The lac repressor binds to the lac operator to inhibit transcription in E. coli. This inhibition can be relieved by adding lactose or isopropyl-β-D-thiogalactopyranoside (IPTG). lac repressor encoded by lacI
   9074..9092    +  promoter       T3 promoter: promoter for bacteriophage T3 RNA polymerase
