[The description below was written by a language model from this plasmid's Addgene catalogue record and pLannotate feature annotations shown in this document.]
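Description:
TFORF1698 is a lentiviral mammalian expression plasmid built on the pLX_TRC317 backbone and carrying the human transcription factor E2F6 as a barcoded open reading frame. It is propagated in E. coli through a high-copy ColE1/pUC-type origin with ampicillin selection (AmpR under its own bla promoter). The backbone also retains an f1 origin and remnants of a lac/lacZα cloning region flanked by T3 and T7 promoters. The depositor notes that the plasmid can recombine during bacterial propagation, a known tendency of LTR-containing vectors.

The viral portion has a third-generation, self-inactivating layout. An RSV promoter drives a truncated HIV-1 5' LTR, followed by the Ψ packaging signal with a partial gag sequence, the Rev response element for nuclear export of genomic RNA, a cPPT/CTS element, and a ΔU3 3' LTR with a downstream SV40 polyadenylation signal. Within this unit, an SV40 early promoter/origin drives puromycin N-acetyltransferase so that transduced cells can be selected. A separate EF-1α promoter drives constitutive expression of the E2F6 ORF, which corresponds to a specific annotated transcript isoform and was produced by gene synthesis. A WPRE downstream of the ORF enhances transcript stability and expression. The 24-bp barcode described in the catalogue entry is not annotated as a feature; a short U6-promoter-like fragment detected between the ORF and the WPRE is probably just a residual or primer-binding sequence in that region.

The construct belongs to a large collection of barcoded transcription factor ORFs. Its barcode allows each factor to be identified in pooled overexpression screens, such as those probing directed cell differentiation. E2F6 itself is a repressor of E2F-dependent transcription that lacks the transactivation and pocket-protein-binding domains.
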