Addgene plasmid #142830: TFORF1698
Purpose: Lentiviral vector for overexpressing transcription factor ORFs with unique 24-bp barcodes. Barcodes facilitate identification of transcription factors in pooled screens.
Depositing lab: Feng Zhang. Depositing organization: Broad Institute. Publication: A transcription factor atlas of directed differentiation. Joung J, Ma S, Tay T, Geiger-Schuller KR, Kirchgatterer PC, Verdine VK, Guo B, Arias-Garcia MA, Allen WE, Singh A, Kuksenko O, Abudayyeh OO, Gootenberg JS, Fu Z, Macrae RK, Buenrostro JD, Regev A, Zhang F. Cell. 2023 Jan 5;186(1):209-229.e26. doi: 10.1016/j.cell.2022.11.026. PubMed 36608654.
Backbone
  Vector backbone: pLX_TRC317
  Backbone manufacturer: Broad Institute Genetic Perturbation Platform
  Backbone size w/o insert (bp): 8264
  Vector type: Mammalian Expression, Lentiviral
  Selectable markers: Puromycin
Growth in bacteria
  Bacterial resistance: Ampicillin, 100 μg/mL
  Growth temperature: 37°C
  Growth strain: NEB Stable
  Copy number: High Copy
Gene/Insert
  Gene/Insert name: E2F6
  Species: H. sapiens (human)
  Insert size (bp): 851
  Entrez Gene: E2F6 (a.k.a. E2F-6)
  Promoter: EF1a
  Cloning method: Unknown
  Sequencing primers: 5′ GGGTGGAGACTGAAGTTAGGCCAG; 3′ CACATAGCGTAAAAGGAGCAACATAG
Terms and licenses: Academic/Nonprofit Terms; Industry Terms: Not Available to Industry
Depositor comments: NM_001278275,ENST00000307236 . The transcription factor ORF portion of this plasmid was synthesized by Genewiz. Please test multiple small colonies in case of plasmid recombination. To make this collection available in a timely manner, a portion of this collection was not fully sequenced by Addgene. If an Addgene verified full plasmid sequence is not available, please contact us prior to placing an order to request the full sequence.
How to cite: TFORF1698 was a gift from Feng Zhang (Addgene plasmid # 142830 ; http://n2t.net/addgene:142830 ; RRID:Addgene_142830)
