>Addgene plasmid #142830 | TFORF1698 | depositor partial sequence | sequence record 280628 | Insert
ACCGCCACCATGAATCCTTCTCCATCAAAAATAAGGATTAATTTAGAAGATAATGTACAATATGTGTCCA
TGAGAAAAGCTCTAAAAGTGAAGAGACCTCGTTTTGATGTATCGCTGGTTTATTTAACTCGAAAATTTAT
GGATCTTGTCAGATCTGCTCCCGGGGGTATTCTTGACTTAAACAAGGTTGCAACGAAACTGGGAGTCCGA
AAGCGGAGAGTGTATGACATCACCAATGTCTTAGATGGAATCGACCTCGTTGAAAAGAAATCCAAGAACC
ATATTAGATGGATAGGATCTGATCTTAGCAATTTTGGAGCAGTTCCCCAACAAAAGAAGCTACAGGAGGA
ACTTTCTGACTTATCAGCAATGGAAGATGCTTTGGATGAGTTAATTAAGGATTGTGCTCAGCAGCTGTTT
GAGTTAACAGATGACAAAGAAAATGAAAGACTAGCATATGTGACCTATCAAGACATTCATAGCATTCAGG
CCTTCCATGAACAGATCGTCATTGCAGTTAAAGCTCCAGCAGAAACCAGATTGGATGTTCCAGCTCCCAG
AGAAGACTCTATCACAGTGCACATAAGGAGCACCAACGGACCTATCGATGTCTATTTGTGTGAAGTGGAG
CAGGGTCAGACCAGTAACAAAAGGTCTGAAGGTGTCGGGACCTCTTCATCTGAGAGCACTCATCCAGAAG
GCCCTGAGGAAGAAGAAAATCCTCAGCAAAGTGAAGAATTGCTTGAAGTAAGCAACTAGTAATGAACTAG
TCCGTAACTTGAAAGTATTTCGATTTCTTGGCTTTATATATCTTGTGGAAAGGACGAATTTATGAGGCCA
CGCTACATTGT
