>Addgene plasmid #142830 | TFORF1698 | depositor partial sequence | sequence record 280629 | Barcode
ATTTATGAGGCCACGCTACATTGT
